>Addgene plasmid #34837 | pcDNA3-CD68 promoter/enhancer | depositor full sequence | sequence record 42018 | pcDNA3-CD68 promoter/enhancer sequence 5424 bps
GACGGATCGGGAGATCCTAGCGTTTAAACTTAAGCTTGGTACCGAGCTCGGATCCACTAGTCCAGTGTGG
TGGAATTCTGCAGATATCAAACTGCCTGTTTGGGCTTCTCATTTCTTACCTCCCCTTCCCTCTCCCACCT
GCTACTGGGTGCATCTCTGCTCCCCCCTTCCCCAGCAGATGGTTACCTTTGGGCTGTTGCTTTCTTGTCA
CCATCTGAGTTCTCAGACGCTGGAAAGCCATGTTCTCGGCTCTGTGAATGACAATGCTGACTGGAGTGCT
GCCCCTCTGTAAAGGGCTGGGTGTGGATGGTCACAAGCCCCTCACATGCCTCAGCCAAGAGGAAGTAGTA
CAGGGGTCAGCCCAGAGGTCCAGGGGAAAGGAGTGGAAACCGATTTCCCCACCAAGGGAGGGGCCTGTAC
CTCAGCTGTTCCCATAGCTTACTTGCCACAACTGCCAAGCAAGTTTCGCTGAGTTTGACACATGGATCCC
TGTGGATCAACTGCCCTAGGACTCCGTTTGCACCCATGTGACACTGTTGACTTTGCCCTGACGAAGCAGG
GCCAACAGTCCCCTAACTTAATTACAAAAACTAATGACTAAGAGAGAGGTGGCTAGAGCTGAGGCCCCTG
AGTCAGGCTGTGGGTGGGATCATCTCCAGTACAGGAAGTGAGACTTTCATTTCCTCCTTTCCAAGAGAGG
GCTGAGGGAGCAGGGTTGAGCAACTGGTGCAGACAGCCTAGCTGGACTTTGGGTGAGGCGGTTCAGCCAT
ATCGAATTCTGCTGGGGCTACTGGCAGGTAAGGAGGAAGGAGGCTGAGGGGAGGGGGCCCCTGGGAGGGA
GCCTGCCCTGGGTTGCTAACCATCTCCTCTCTGCCAAAAGCCCAGGGGACTCAGCGGCCGCTCGAGTCTA
GAGGGCCCGTTTAAACCCGCTGATCAGCCTCGACTGTGCCTTCTAGTTGCCAGCCATCTGTTGTTTGCCC
CTCCCCCGTGCCTTCCTTGACCCTGGAAGGTGCCACTCCCACTGTCCTTTCCTAATAAAATGAGGAAATT
GCATCGCATTGTCTGAGTAGGTGTCATTCTATTCTGGGGGGTGGGGTGGGGCAGGACAGCAAGGGGGAGG
ATTGGGAAGACAATAGCAGGCATGCTGGGGATGCGGTGGGCTCTATGGCTTCTGAGGCGGAAAGAACCAG
CTGGGGCTCTAGGGGGTATCCCC
[124 nt withheld, positions 1214-1337]
C
[32 nt withheld, positions 1339-1370]
CA
[57 nt withheld, positions 1373-1429]
A
[49 nt withheld, positions 1431-1479]
CCTTTGACGTTGGAGTCCACGTTCTTT
[37 nt withheld, positions 1507-1543]
ACCCTATCTCGGTCTATTCTTTTGATTTATAAGGGATTTTGGGGATTTCGGCCTATTGGTTAAAAAATGA
GCTGATTTAACAAAAATTTAACGCGAATTAATTCTGTGGAATGTGTGTCAGTTAGGGTGTGGAAAGTCCC
CAGGCTCCCCAGGCAGGCAGAAGTATGCAAAGCATGCATCTCAATTAGTCAGCAACCAGGTGTGGAAAGT
CCCCAGGCTCCCCAGCAGGCAGAAGTATGCAAAGCATGCATCTCAATTAGTCAGCAACCATAGTCCCGCC
CCTAACTCCGCCCATCCCGCCCCTAACTCCGCCCAGTTCCGCCCATTCTCCGCCCCATGGCTGACTAATT
TTTTTTATTTATGCAGAGGCCGAGGCCGCCTCTGCCTCTGAGCTATTCCAGAAGTAGTGAGGAGGCTTTT
TTGGAGGCCTAGGCTTTTGCAAAAAGCTCCCGGGAGCTTGTATATCCATTTTCGGATCTGATCAAGAGAC
AGGATGAGGATCGTTTCGCATGATTGAACAAGATGGATTGCACGCAGGTTCTCCGGCCGCTTGGGTGGAG
AGGCTATTCGGCTATGACTGGGCACAACAGACAATCGGCTGCTCTGATGCCGCCGTGTTCCGGCTGTCAG
CGCAGGGGCGCCCGGTTCTTTTTGTCAAGACCGACCTGTCCGGTGCCCTGAATGAACTGCAGGACGAGGC
AGCGCGGCTATCGTGGCTGGCCACGACGGGCGTTCCTTGCGCAGCTGTGCTCGACGTTGTCACTGAAGCG
GGAAGGGACTGGCTGCTATTGGGCGAAGTGCCGGGGCAGGATCTCCTGTCATCTCACCTTGCTCCTGCCG
AGAAAGTATCCATCATGGCTGATGCAATGCGGCGGCTGCATACGCTTGATCCGGCTACCTGCCCATTCGA
CCACCAAGCGAAACATCGCATCGAGCGAGCACGTACTCGGATGGAAGCCGGTCTTGTCGATCAGGATGAT
CTGGACGAAGAGCATCAGGGGCTCGCGCCAGCCGAACTGTTCGCCAGGCTCAAGGCGCGCATGCCCGACG
GCGAGGATCTCGTCGTGACCCATGGCGATGCCTGCTTGCCGAATATCATGGTGGAAAATGGCCGCTTTTC
TGGATTCATCGACTGTGGCCGGCTGGGTGTGGCGGACCGCTATCAGGACATAGCGTTGGCTACCCGTGAT
ATTGCTGAAGAGCTTGGCGGCGAATGGGCTGACCGCTTCCTCGTGCTTTACGGTATCGCCGCTCCCGATT
CGCAGCGCATCGCCTTCTATCGCCTTCTTGACGAGTTCTTCTGAGCGGGACTCTGGGGTTCGAAATGACC
GACCAAGCGACGCCCAACCTGCCATCACGAGATTTCGATTCCACCGCCGCCTTCTATGAAAGGTTGGGCT
TCGGAATCGTTTTCCGGGACGCCGGCTGGATGATCCTCCAGCGCGGGGATCTCATGCTGGAGTTCTTCGC
CCACCCCAACTTGTTTATTGCAGCTTATAATGGTTACAAATAAAGCAATAGCATCACAAATTTCACAAAT
AAAGCATTTTTTTCACTGCATTCTAGTTGTGGTTTGTCCAAACTCATCAATGTATCTTATCATGTCTGTA
TACCGTCGACCTCTAGCTAGAGCTTGGCGTAATCATGGTCATAGCTGTTTCCTGTGTGAAATTGTTATCC
GCTCACAATTCCACACAACATACGAGCCGGAAGCATAAAGTGTAAAGCCTGGGGTGCCTAATGAGTGAGC
TAACTCACATTAATTGCGTTGCGCTCACTGCCCGCTTTCCAGTCGGGAAACCTGTCGTGCCAGCTGCATT
AATGAATCGGCCAACGCGCGGGGAGAGGCGGTTTGCGTATTGGGCGCTCTTCCGCTTCCTCGCTCACTGA
CTCGCTGCGCTCGGTCGTTCGGCTGCGGCGAGCGGTATCAGCTCACTCAAAGGCGGTAATACGGTTATCC
ACAGAATCAGGGGATAACGCAGGAAAGAACATGTGAGCAAAAGGCCAGCAAAAGGCCAGGAACCGTAAAA
AGGCCGCGTTGCTGGCGTTTTTCCATAGGCTCCGCCCCCCTGACGAGCATCACAAAAATCGACGCTCAAG
TCAGAGGTGGCGAAACCCGACAGGACTATAAAGATACCAGGCGTTTCCCCCTGGAAGCTCCCTCGTGCGC
TCTCCTGTTCCGACCCTGCCGCTTACCGGATACCTGTCCGCCTTTCTCCCTTCGGGAAGCGTGGCGCTTT
CTCAATGCTCACGCTGTAGGTATCTCAGTTCGGTGTAGGTCGTTCGCTCCAAGCTGGGCTGTGTGCACGA
ACCCCCCGTTCAGCCCGACCGCTGCGCCTTATCCGGTAACTATCGTCTTGAGTCCAACCCGGTAAGACAC
GACTTATCGCCACTGGCAGCAGCCACTGGTAACAGGATTAGCAGAGCGAGGTATGTAGGCGGTGCTACAG
AGTTCTTGAAGTGGTGGCCTAACTACGGCTACACTAGAAGGACAGTATTTGGTATCTGCGCTCTGCTGAA
GCCAGTTACCTTCGGAAAAAGAGTTGGTAGCTCTTGATCCGGCAAACAAACCACCGCTGGTAGCGGTGGT
TTTTTTGTTTGCAAGCAGCAGATTACGCGCAGAAAAAAAGGATCTCAAGAAGATCCTTTGATCTTTTCTA
CGGGGTCTGACGCTCAGTGGAACGAAAACTCACGTTAAGGGATTTTGGTCATGAGATTATCAAAAAGGAT
CTTCACCTAGATCCTTTTAAATTAAAAATGAAGTTTTAAATCAATCTAAAGTATATATGAGTAAACTTGG
TCTGACAGTTACCAATGCTTAATCAGTGAGGCACCTATCTCAGCGATCTGTCTATTTCGTTCATCCATAG
TTGCCTGACTCCCCGTCGTGTAGATAACTACGATACGGGAGGGCTTACCATCTGGCCCCAGTGCTGCAAT
GATACCGCGAGACCCACGCTCACCGGCTCCAGATTTATCAGCAATAAACCAGCCAGCCGGAAGGGCCGAG
CGCAGAAGTGGTCCTGCAACTTTATCCGCCTCCATCCAGTCTATTAATTGTTGCCGGGAAGCTAGAGTAA
GTAGTTCGCCAGTTAATAGTTTGCGCAACGTTGTTGCCATTGCTACAGGCATCGTGGTGTCACGCTCGTC
GTTTGGTATGGCTTCATTCAGCTCCGGTTCCCAACGATCAAGGCGAGTTACATGATCCCCCATGTTGTGC
AAAAAAGCGGTTAGCTCCTTCGGTCCTCCGATCGTTGTCAGAAGTAAGTTGGCCGCAGTGTTATCACTCA
TGGTTATGGCAGCACTGCATAATTCTCTTACTGTCATGCCATCCGTAAGATGCTTTTCTGTGACTGGTGA
GTACTCAACCAAGTCATTCTGAGAATAGTGTATGCGGCGACCGAGTTGCTCTTGCCCGGCGTCAATACGG
GATAATACCGCGCCACATAGCAGAACTTTAAAAGTGCTCATCATTGGAAAACGTTCTTCGGGGCGAAAAC
TCTCAAGGATCTTACCGCTGTTGAGATCCAGTTCGATGTAACCCACTCGTGCACCCAACTGATCTTCAGC
ATCTTTTACTTTCACCAGCGTTTCTGGGTGAGCAAAAACAGGAAGGCAAAATGCCGCAAAAAAGGGAATA
AGGGCGACACGGAAATGTTGAATACTCATACTCTTCCTTTTTCAATATTATTGAAGCATTTATCAGGGTT
ATTGTCTCATGAGCGGATACATATTTGAATGTATTTAGAAAAATAAACAAATAGGGGTTCCGCGCACATT
TCCCCGAAAAGTGCCACCTGACGTCGACGGATCGGGAGATCTCCCGATCCCCTATGGTCGACTCTCAGTA
CAATCTGCTCTGATGCCGCATAGTTAAGCCA
Features (pLannotate 1.2.2; 15 found; start..end, strand, type, name):
    944..1168    +  polyA_signal   bGH poly(A) signal: bovine growth hormone polyadenylation signal
   1172..1193    +  promoter       SV40 promoter (fragment): SV40 enhancer and early promoter
   1214..1642    +  rep_origin     f1 ori (sequence partly withheld): f1 bacteriophage origin of replication; arrow indicates direction of (+) strand synthesis
   1656..1986    +  promoter       SV40 promoter: SV40 enhancer and early promoter
   2053..2844    +  CDS            neo: KKA2_KLEPN - Also known as kan, nptII. Experimental evidence at protein level: Swiss-Prot protein existence level 1. Resistance to kanamycin, neomycin, paromomycin, ribostamycin, butirosin and gentamicin B. From Klebsiella pneumoniae.
   2868..3026    +  CDS            ble (fragment): BLE_KLEPN - Experimental evidence at protein level: Swiss-Prot protein existence level 1. Binding protein with a strong affinity to the bleomycin family of antibiotics. Binds to CL990; an antimitotic-antibiotic compound. From Klebsiella pneumoniae.
   3021..3142    +  polyA_signal   SV40 poly(A) signal: SV40 polyadenylation signal
   3215..3231    -  protein_bind   lac operator: The lac repressor binds to the lac operator to inhibit transcription in E. coli. This inhibition can be relieved by adding lactose or isopropyl-β-D-thiogalactopyranoside (IPTG). lac repressor encoded by lacI
   3239..3269    -  promoter       lac promoter: promoter for the E. coli lac operon
   3284..3305    -  protein_bind   CAP binding site: CAP binding activates transcription in the presence of cAMP. E. coli catabolite activator protein
   3318..3410    -  CDS            lacI (fragment): lac repressor; lacI; The lac repressor binds to the lac operator to inhibit transcription in E. coli. This inhibition can be relieved by adding lactose or isopropyl-β-D-thiogalactopyranoside (IPTG).
   3593..4181    -  rep_origin     ori: high-copy-number ColE1/pMB1/pBR322/pUC origin of replication
   4352..5212    -  CDS            AmpR: β-lactamase; bla; confers resistance to ampicillin, carbenicillin, and related antibiotics
   5213..5317    -  promoter       AmpR promoter: bla
   5384..1       -  misc_feature   bom (fragment) (across the origin): basis of mobility region from pBR322
