[The description below was written by a language model from this plasmid's Addgene catalogue record and pLannotate feature annotations shown in this document.]
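Description:
pcDNA3-CD68 promoter/enhancer is a mammalian expression vector built on the Invitrogen pcDNA3 backbone in which the CMV promoter has been removed and replaced with regulatory sequence from the human CD68 gene. The insert, recorded as about 820 bp spanning roughly -680 to +140, comprises approximately 680 bp upstream of the CD68 start codon together with the 83 bp first intron, which acts as the enhancer component. CD68 is a macrophage-associated gene, and the associated publication used this promoter to drive constitutive IL-10 expression in macrophages of transgenic mice. This plasmid appears to be the empty promoter cassette into which a coding sequence of interest can be placed, since no downstream open reading frame is recorded. The feature table does not annotate the CD68 element itself, but the unannotated region upstream of the bovine growth hormone polyadenylation signal is where it would sit, so an inserted gene would be transcribed from CD68 sequences and terminated by the bGH poly(A).

The rest of the 5,424 nt plasmid is standard pcDNA3 architecture. An SV40 early promoter drives the neomycin phosphotransferase gene, followed by an SV40 poly(A) signal, allowing G418 selection of stably transfected mammalian cells. In bacteria the plasmid replicates from a high-copy ColE1/pUC-type origin and is selected with ampicillin through the β-lactamase gene and its own promoter. An f1 origin allows single-stranded DNA production, and small lac promoter/operator, lacI, ble and bom fragments are backbone remnants. The repository's sequencing found a single-nucleotide deletion in the promoter relative to the depositor's sequence, which the depositor considers a likely polymorphism without functional consequence.
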