Addgene plasmid #34837: pcDNA3-CD68 promoter/enhancer
Depositing lab: Peter Murray. Depositing organization: St. Jude Children's Research Hospital. Publication: Autocrine deactivation of macrophages in transgenic mice constitutively overexpressing IL-10 under control of the human CD68 promoter. Lang R, Rutschman RL, Greaves DR, Murray PJ. J Immunol. 2002 Apr 1;168(7):3402-11. PubMed 11907098.
Backbone
  Vector backbone: pcDNA3
  Backbone manufacturer: Invitrogen
  Modifications to backbone: CMV promoter has been removed
  Vector type: Mammalian Expression
  Selectable markers: Neomycin (select with G418)
Growth in bacteria
  Bacterial resistance: Ampicillin, 100 μg/mL
  Growth temperature: 37°C
  Growth strain: DH5alpha
  Copy number: High Copy
Gene/Insert
  Gene/Insert name: CD68 promoter/enhancer -680/+140
  Species: H. sapiens (human)
  Insert size (bp): 820
  Entrez Gene: CD68 (a.k.a. GP110, LAMP4, SCARD1)
  Cloning method: Restriction Enzyme; 5′ cloning site none (unknown if destroyed); 3′ cloning site none (unknown if destroyed)
  Sequencing primers: 5′ none; 3′ BGH_rev
Terms and licenses: Academic/Nonprofit Terms; Industry Terms: Not Available to Industry
Depositor comments: The CD68 promoter/enhancer in this construct consists of ~680bp 5' of the ATG and the 83bp first intron of human CD68. Please note that Addgene's sequencing results found a single nucleotide deletion at bp# 440 when compared to the full plasmid sequence provided by the depositor. The depositing scientist states that it is probably a polymorphism in the promoter and is not a concern for the function of the plasmid.
How to cite: pcDNA3-CD68 promoter/enhancer was a gift from Peter Murray (Addgene plasmid # 34837 ; http://n2t.net/addgene:34837 ; RRID:Addgene_34837)
