>Addgene plasmid #34837 | pcDNA3-CD68 promoter/enhancer | addgene partial sequence | sequence record 42544 | BGH-rev 5'-TAGAAGGCACAGTCGAGG-3'
GTCCCCTGGGCTTTTGGCAGAGAGGAGATGGTTAGCAACCCAGGGCAGGCTCCCTCCCAGGGGCCCCCTC
CCCTCAGCCTCCTTCCTCCTTACCTGCCAGTAGCCCCAGCAGAATTCGATATGGCTGAACCGCCTCACCC
AAAGTCCAGCTAGGCTGTCTGCACCAGTTGCTCAACCCTGCTCCCTCAGCCCTCTCTTGGAAAGGAGGAA
ATGAAAGTCTCACTTCCTGTACTGGAGATGATCCCACCCACAGCCTGACTCAGGGGCCTCAGCTCTAGCC
ACCTCTCTCTTAGTCATTAGTTTTTGTAATTAAGTTAGGGGACTGTTGGCCCTGCTTCGTCAGGGCAAAG
TCAACAGTGTCACATGGGTGCAAACGGAGTCCTAGGGCAGTTGATCCACAGGGATCCATGTGTCAAACTC
AGCGAAACTTGCTTGGCAGTTGTGGCAAGTAGCTATGGGAACAGCTGAGGTACAGGCCCCTCCCTTGGTG
GGGAAATCGGTTTCCACTCCTTTCCCCTGGACCTCTGGGCTGACCCCTGTACTACTTCCTCTTGGCTGAG
GCATGTGAGGGGCTTGTGACCATCCACACCCAGCCCTTTACAGAGGGGCAGCACTCCAGTCAGCATTGTC
ATTCACAGAGCCGAGAACATGGCTTTCCAGCGTCTGAGAACTCAGATGGTGACAAGAAAGCAACAGCCCA
AAGGTAACCATCTGCTGGGGAAGGGGGGAGCAGAGATGCACCCAGTAGCAGGTGGGAGAGGGAAGGGGAG
GTAAGAAATGAGAAGCCCAAACAGGCAGTTT
